>Addgene plasmid #53194 | pFA6a-URA3-KanMX6 | depositor full sequence | sequence record 82826 | pFA6a-URA3-KanMX6 sequence 5103 bps
GAACGCGGCCGCCAGCTGAAGCTTCGTACGCTGCAGGTCGACGGATCCCCGGGTTAATTAAGGCGCGCCT
ATGCGGCATCAGAGCAGATTGTACTGAGAGTGCACCATACCACCTTTTCAATTCATCATTTTTTTTTTAT
TCTTTTTTTTGATTTCGGTTTCTTTGAAATTTTTTTGATTCGGTAATCTCCGAACAGAAGGAAGAACGAA
GGAAGGAGCACAGACTTAGATTGGTATATATACGCATATGTAGTGTTGAAGAAACATGAAATTGCCCAGT
ATTCTTAACCCAACTGCACAGAACAAAAACCTGCAGGAAACGAAGATAAATCATGTCGAAAGCTACATAT
AAGGAACGTGCTGCTACTCATCCTAGTCCTGTTGCTGCCAAGCTATTTAATATCATGCACGAAAAGCAAA
CAAACTTGTGTGCTTCATTGGATGTTCGTACCACCAAGGAATTACTGGAGTTAGTTGAAGCATTAGGTCC
CAAAATTTGTTTACTAAAAACACATGTGGATATCTTGACTGATTTTTCCATGGAGGGCACAGTTAAGCCG
CTAAAGGCATTATCCGCCAAGTACAATTTTTTACTCTTCGAAGACAGAAAATTTGCTGACATTGGTAATA
CAGTCAAATTGCAGTACTCTGCGGGTGTATACAGAATAGCAGAATGGGCAGACATTACGAATGCACACGG
TGTGGTGGGCCCAGGTATTGTTAGCGGTTTGAAGCAGGCGGCAGAAGAAGTAACAAAGGAACCTAGAGGC
CTTTTGATGTTAGCAGAATTGTCATGCAAGGGCTCCCTATCTACTGGAGAATATACTAAGGGTACTGTTG
ACATTGCGAAGAGCGACAAAGATTTTGTTATCGGCTTTATTGCTCAAAGAGACATGGGTGGAAGAGATGA
AGGTTACGATTGGTTGATTATGACACCCGGTGTGGGTTTAGATGACAAGGGAGACGCATTGGGTCAACAG
TATAGAACCGTGGATGATGTGGTCTCTACAGGATCTGACATTATTATTGTTGGAAGAGGACTATTTGCAA
AGGGAAGGGATGCTAAGGTAGAGGGTGAACGTTACAGAAAAGCAGGCTGGGAAGCATATTTGAGAAGATG
CGGCCAGCAAAACTAAAAAACTGTATTATAAGTAAATGCATGTATACTAAACTCACAAATTAGAGCTTCA
ATTTAATTATATCAGTTATTACCCTGCGGTGTGAAATACCGCACAGATCTGTTTAGCTTGCCTCGTCCCC
GCCGGGTCACCCGGCCAGCGACATGGAGGCCCAGAATACCCTCCTTGACAGTCTTGACGTGCGCAGCTCA
GGGGCATGATGTGACTGTCGCCCGTACATTTAGCCCATACATCCCCATGTATAATCATTTGCATCCATAC
ATTTTGATGGCCGCACGGCGCGAAGCAAAAATTACGGCTCCTCGCTGCAGACCTGCGAGCAGGGAAACGC
TCCCCTCACAGACGCGTTGAATTGTCCCCACGCCGCGCCCCTGTAGAGAAATATAAAAGGTTAGGATTTG
CCACTGAGGTTCTTCTTTCATATACTTCCTTTTAAAATCTTGCTAGGATACAGTTCTCACATCACATCCG
AACATAAACAACCATGGGTAAGGAAAAGACTCACGTTTCGAGGCCGCGATTAAATTCCAACATGGATGCT
GATTTATATGGGTATAAATGGGCTCGCGATAATGTCGGGCAATCAGGTGCGACAATCTATCGATTGTATG
GGAAGCCCGATGCGCCAGAGTTGTTTCTGAAACATGGCAAAGGTAGCGTTGCCAATGATGTTACAGATGA
GATGGTCAGACTAAACTGGCTGACGGAATTTATGCCTCTTCCGACCATCAAGCATTTTATCCGTACTCCT
GATGATGCATGGTTACTCACCACTGCGATCCCCGGCAAAACAGCATTCCAGGTATTAGAAGAATATCCTG
ATTCAGGTGAAAATATTGTTGATGCGCTGGCAGTGTTCCTGCGCCGGTTGCATTCGATTCCTGTTTGTAA
TTGTCCTTTTAACAGCGATCGCGTATTTCGTCTCGCTCAGGCGCAATCACGAATGAATAACGGTTTGGTT
GATGCGAGTGATTTTGATGACGAGCGTAATGGCTGGCCTGTTGAACAAGTCTGGAAAGAAATGCATAAGC
TTTTGCCATTCTCACCGGATTCAGTCGTCACTCATGGTGATTTCTCACTTGATAACCTTATTTTTGACGA
GGGGAAATTAATAGGTTGTATTGATGTTGGACGAGTCGGAATCGCAGACCGATACCAGGATCTTGCCATC
CTATGGAACTGCCTCGGTGAGTTTTCTCCTTCATTACAGAAACGGCTTTTTCAAAAATATGGTATTGATA
ATCCTGATATGAATAAATTGCAGTTTCATTTGATGCTCGATGAGTTTTTCTAATCAGTACTGACAATAAA
AAGATTCTTGTTTTCAAGAACTTGTCATTTGTATAGTTTTTTTATATTGTAGTTGTTCTATTTTAATCAA
ATGTTAGCGTGATTTATATTTTTTTTCGCCTCGACATCATCTGCCCAGATGCGAAGTTAAGTGCGCAGAA
AGTAATATCATGCGTCAATCGTATGTGAATGCTGGTCGCTATACTGCTGTCGATTCGATACTAACGCCGC
CATCCAGTTTAAACGAGCTCGAATTCATCGATGATATCAGATCCACTAGTGGCCTATGCGGCCGCGGATC
TGCCGGTCTCCCTATAGTGAGTCGTATTAATTTCGATAAGCCAGGTTAACCTGCATTAATGAATCGGCCA
ACGCGCGGGGAGAGGCGGTTTGCGTATTGGGCGCTCTTCCGCTTCCTCGCTCACTGACTCGCTGCGCTCG
GTCGTTCGGCTGCGGCGAGCGGTATCAGCTCACTCAAAGGCGGTAATACGGTTATCCACAGAATCAGGGG
ATAACGCAGGAAAGAACATGTGAGCAAAAGGCCAGCAAAAGGCCAGGAACCGTAAAAAGGCCGCGTTGCT
GGCGTTTTTCCATAGGCTCCGCCCCCCTGACGAGCATCACAAAAATCGACGCTCAAGTCAGAGGTGGCGA
AACCCGACAGGACTATAAAGATACCAGGCGTTTCCCCCTGGAAGCTCCCTCGTGCGCTCTCCTGTTCCGA
CCCTGCCGCTTACCGGATACCTGTCCGCCTTTCTCCCTTCGGGAAGCGTGGCGCTTTCTCAATGCTCACG
CTGTAGGTATCTCAGTTCGGTGTAGGTCGTTCGCTCCAAGCTGGGCTGTGTGCACGAACCCCCCGTTCAG
CCCGACCGCTGCGCCTTATCCGGTAACTATCGTCTTGAGTCCAACCCGGTAAGACACGACTTATCGCCAC
TGGCAGCAGCCACTGGTAACAGGATTAGCAGAGCGAGGTATGTAGGCGGTGCTACAGAGTTCTTGAAGTG
GTGGCCTAACTACGGCTACACTAGAAGGACAGTATTTGGTATCTGCGCTCTGCTGAAGCCAGTTACCTTC
GGAAAAAGAGTTGGTAGCTCTTGATCCGGCAAACAAACCACCGCTGGTAGCGGTGGTTTTTTTGTTTGCA
AGCAGCAGATTACGCGCAGAAAAAAAGGATCTCAAGAAGATCCTTTGATCTTTTCTACGGGGTCTGACGC
TCAGTGGAACGAAAACTCACGTTAAGGGATTTTGGTCATGAGATTATCAAAAAGGATCTTCACCTAGATC
CTTTTAAATTAAAAATGAAGTTTTAAATCAATCTAAAGTATATATGAGTAAACTTGGTCTGACAGTTACC
AATGCTTAATCAGTGAGGCACCTATCTCAGCGATCTGTCTATTTCGTTCATCCATAGTTGCCTGACTCCC
CGTCGTGTAGATAACTACGATACGGGAGGGCTTACCATCTGGCCCCAGTGCTGCAATGATACCGCGAGAC
CCACGCTCACCGGCTCCAGATTTATCAGCAATAAACCAGCCAGCCGGAAGGGCCGAGCGCAGAAGTGGTC
CTGCAACTTTATCCGCCTCCATCCAGTCTATTAATTGTTGCCGGGAAGCTAGAGTAAGTAGTTCGCCAGT
TAATAGTTTGCGCAACGTTGTTGCCATTGCTACAGGCATCGTGGTGTCACGCTCGTCGTTTGGTATGGCT
TCATTCAGCTCCGGTTCCCAACGATCAAGGCGAGTTACATGATCCCCCATGTTGTGCAAAAAAGCGGTTA
GCTCCTTCGGTCCTCCGATCGTTGTCAGAAGTAAGTTGGCCGCAGTGTTATCACTCATGGTTATGGCAGC
ACTGCATAATTCTCTTACTGTCATGCCATCCGTAAGATGCTTTTCTGTGACTGGTGAGTACTCAACCAAG
TCATTCTGAGAATAGTGTATGCGGCGACCGAGTTGCTCTTGCCCGGCGTCAATACGGGATAATACCGCGC
CACATAGCAGAACTTTAAAAGTGCTCATCATTGGAAAACGTTCTTCGGGGCGAAAACTCTCAAGGATCTT
ACCGCTGTTGAGATCCAGTTCGATGTAACCCACTCGTGCACCCAACTGATCTTCAGCATCTTTTACTTTC
ACCAGCGTTTCTGGGTGAGCAAAAACAGGAAGGCAAAATGCCGCAAAAAAGGGAATAAGGGCGACACGGA
AATGTTGAATACTCATACTCTTCCTTTTTCAATATTATTGAAGCATTTATCAGGGTTATTGTCTCATGAG
CGGATACATATTTGAATGTATTTAGAAAAATAAACAAATAGGGGTTCCGCGCACATTTCCCCGAAAAGTG
CCACCTGACGTCTAAGAAACCATTATTATCATGACATTAACCTATAAAAATAGGCGTATCACGAGGCCCT
TTCGTCTCGCGCGTTTCGGTGATGACGGTGAAAACCTCTGACACATGCAGCTCCCGGAGACGGTCACAGC
TTGTCTGTAAGCGGATGCCGGGAGCAGACAAGCCCGTCAGGGCGCGTCAGCGGGTGTTGGCGGGTGTCGG
GGCTGGCTTAACTATGCGGCATCAGAGCAGATTGTACTGAGAGTGCACCATATGGACATATTGTCGTTAG
AACGCGGCTACAATTAATACATAACCTTATGTATCATACACATACGATTTAGGTGACACTATA
Features (pLannotate 1.2.2; 13 found; start..end, strand, type, name):
     69..109     +  misc_feature   bom (fragment): basis of mobility region from pBR322
    117..332     +  promoter       URA3 promoter: S. cerevisiae URA3
    333..1136    +  CDS            URA3: orotidine-5'-phosphate decarboxylase, required for uracil biosynthesis; S. cerevisiae URA3; yeast auxotrophic marker, counterselectable with 5-fluoroorotic acid (5-FOA)
   1215..1238    +  misc_feature   bom (fragment): basis of mobility region from pBR322
   1280..2636    +  gene           kanMX: yeast selectable marker conferring kanamycin resistance (Wach et al., 1994)
   2741..2759    -  promoter       T7 promoter: promoter for bacteriophage T7 RNA polymerase
   2781..2834    -  CDS            lacI (fragment): lac repressor; lacI; The lac repressor binds to the lac operator to inhibit transcription in E. coli. This inhibition can be relieved by adding lactose or isopropyl-β-D-thiogalactopyranoside (IPTG).
   3017..3605    -  rep_origin     ori: high-copy-number ColE1/pMB1/pBR322/pUC origin of replication
   3776..4636    -  CDS            AmpR: β-lactamase; bla; confers resistance to ampicillin, carbenicillin, and related antibiotics
   4637..4741    -  promoter       AmpR promoter: bla
   4836..4871    +  CDS            rop (fragment): Rop protein, which maintains plasmids at low copy number; rop
   4973..5024    +  misc_feature   bom (fragment): basis of mobility region from pBR322
   5087..2       +  promoter       SP6 promoter (across the origin): promoter for bacteriophage SP6 RNA polymerase
