[The description below was written by a language model from this plasmid's Addgene catalogue record and pLannotate feature annotations shown in this document.]
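Description:
pFA6a-URA3-KanMX6 is a 5.1 kb yeast genomic-targeting plasmid built on the pFA6a backbone, serving as a source of a double selectable-marker cassette for gene deletion rather than as a vector that replicates in yeast. The feature table shows no yeast origin or centromere. The plasmid is propagated only in E. coli, where a high-copy ColE1/pUC-type origin and a β-lactamase gene with its own promoter provide maintenance and ampicillin selection. Short annotated fragments of bom, rop and lacI appear to be pBR322-derived backbone remnants or small similarity hits, not functional elements.

The payload consists of two markers in the same orientation. The first is S. cerevisiae URA3 with its native promoter, encoding orotidine-5'-phosphate decarboxylase. It complements uracil auxotrophy and can be counterselected with 5-fluoroorotic acid. Immediately downstream lies the kanMX module, which confers G418 resistance in yeast. The pair is flanked by SP6 and T7 promoters, which are also the recorded sequencing primer sites on either side of the insert.

In the pFA6a series generally, such cassettes are amplified with primers carrying homology to a chromosomal target and integrated by homologous recombination, which fits the stated purpose of gene deletion with a URA3-kanMX6 double marker. Combining the two markers allows positive selection by either uracil prototrophy or drug resistance, while URA3 additionally permits selection for later loss or replacement of the cassette. The record does not state the cloning method or give details of specific targeting designs.
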