Addgene plasmid #53194: pFA6a-URA3-KanMX6
Purpose: gene deletion with URA3-kanMX6 double marker
Depositing lab: John Pringle. Depositing organization: Stanford University. Publication: Distinct roles of Rho1, Cdc42, and Cyk3 in septum formation and abscission during yeast cytokinesis. Onishi M, Ko N, Nishihama R, Pringle JR. J Cell Biol. 2013 Jul 22;202(2):311-29. doi: 10.1083/jcb.201302001. PubMed 23878277.
Backbone
  Vector backbone: pFA6a
  Vector type: Yeast genomic targeting
  Selectable markers: URA3 ; G418
Growth in bacteria
  Bacterial resistance: Ampicillin, 100 μg/mL
  Growth temperature: 37°C
  Growth strain: DH5alpha
  Copy number: High Copy
Gene/Insert
  Gene/Insert name: URA3-KanMX6
  Cloning method: Unknown
  Sequencing primers: 5′ SP6; 3′ T7
Terms and licenses: Academic/Nonprofit Terms; Industry Terms: Not Available to Industry
How to cite: pFA6a-URA3-KanMX6 was a gift from John Pringle (Addgene plasmid # 53194 ; http://n2t.net/addgene:53194 ; RRID:Addgene_53194)
