>Addgene plasmid #53194 | pFA6a-URA3-KanMX6 | addgene partial sequence | sequence record 83719 | SP6 5'-ATTTAGGTGACACTATAG-3'
TACGCTGCAGGTCGACGGATCCCCGGGTTAATTAAGGCGCGCCTATGCGGCATCAGAGCAGATTGTACTG
AGAGTGCACCATACCACCTTTTCAATTCATCATTTTTTTTTTATTCTTTTTTTTGATTTCGGTTTCCTTG
AAATTTTTTTGATTCGGTAATCTCCGAACAGAAGGAAGAACGAAGGAAGGAGCACAGACTTAGATTGGTA
TATATACGCATATGTAGTGTTGAAGAAACATGAAATTGCCCAGTATTCTTAACCCAACTGCACAGAACAA
AAACCTGCAGGAAACGAAGATAAATCATGTCGAAAGCTACATATAAGGAACGTGCTGCTACTCATCCTAG
TCCTGTTGCTGCCAAGCTATTTAATATCATGCACGAAAAGCAAACAAACTTGTGTGCTTCATTGGATGTT
CGTACCACCAAGGAATTACTGGAGTTAGTTGAAGCATTAGGTCCCAAAATTTGTTTACTAAAAACACATG
TGGATATCTTGACTGATTTTTCCATGGAGGGCACAGTTAAGCCGCTAAAGGCATTATCCGCCAAGTACAA
TTTTTTACTCTTCGAAGACAGAAAATTTGCTGACATTGGTAATACAGTCAAATTGCAGTACTCTGCGGGT
GTATACAGAATAGCAGAATGGGCAGACATTACGAATGCACACGGTGTGGTGGGCCCAGGTATTGTTAGCG
GTTTGAAGCAGGCGGCAGAAGAAGTAACAAAGGAACCTAGAGGCCTTTTGATGTTAGCAGAATTGTCATG
CAAGGGCTCCCTATCTACTGGAGAATATACTAAGGGTACTGTTGACATTGCGAAGAGCGACAAAGATTTT
GTTATCGGCTTTATTGCTCAAAGAGACATGGGTGGAAGAGATGAAGGTTACGATTGGTTGATTATGACAC
CCGGTGTGGGTTTAGATGACAAGGGAGACGCATTGGGTCAACAGTATAGAACCGTGG
